>Addgene plasmid #138791 | pPD698 ZF172i | addgene full sequence | sequence record 320374 | Addgene NGS Result
GACGGATCGGGAGATCTCCCGATCCCCTATGGTGCACTCTCAGTACAATCTGCTCTGATGCCGCATAGTT
AAGCCAGTATCTGCTCCCTGCTTGTGTGTTGGAGGTCGCTGAGTAGTGCGCGAGCAAAATTTAAGCTACA
ACAAGGCAAGGCTTGACCGACAATTGCATGAAGAATCTGCTTAGGGTTAGGCGTTTTGCGCTGCTTCGCG
ATGTACGGGCCAGATATACGCGTTGACATTGATTATTGACTAGTTATTAATAGTAATCAATTACGGGGTC
ATTAGTTCATAGCCCATATATGGAGTTCCGCGTTACATAACTTACGGTAAATGGCCCGCCTGGCTGACCG
CCCAACGACCCCCGCCCATTGACGTCAATAATGACGTATGTTCCCATAGTAACGCCAATAGGGACTTTCC
ATTGACGTCAATGGGTGGAGTATTTACGGTAAACTGCCCACTTGGCAGTACATCAAGTGTATCATATGCC
AAGTACGCCCCCTATTGACGTCAATGACGGTAAATGGCCCGCCTGGCATTATGCCCAGTACATGACCTTA
TGGGACTTTCCTACTTGGCAGTACATCTACGTATTAGTCATCGCTATTACCATGGTGATGCGGTTTTGGC
AGTACATCAATGGGCGTGGATAGCGGTTTGACTCACGGGGATTTCCAAGTCTCCACCCCATTGACGTCAA
TGGGAGTTTGTTTTGGCACCAAAATCAACGGGACTTTCCAAAATGTCGTAACAACTCCGCCCCATTGACG
CAAATGGGCGGTAGGCGTGTACGGTGGGAGGTCTATATAAGCAGAGCTCTCTGGCTAACTAGAGAACCCA
CTGCTTACTGGCTTATCGAAATTAATACGACTCACTATAGGGAGTCCCAAGCTGGCTAGCGCCACCATGG
ATTATAAGGATCACGATGGCGACTACAAGGACCACGATATTGACTACAAAGACGATGACGATAAAATGGC
TCCTAAGAAAAAGCGCAAAGTCGGTATCCATGGCGTTCCCGGATCCTCTGGCTCTTCAGGTACCGGTGGA
GCTAGACCCGGGGAGCGCCCCTTCCAGTGTCGCATTTGCATGCGGAACTTTTCGATGAAAAATACTTTGA
CTAGACATACCCGTACTCATACCGGTGAAAAACCGTTTCAGTGTCGGATCTGTATGCGAAATTTCTCCAG
ACAAGAACATTTGGTTAGACATCTACGTACGCACACCGGCGAGAAGCCATTCCAATGCCGAATATGCATG
CGCAACTTCAGTCAAAAACCACATTTGTCAAGACACCTAAAAACCCACCTGAGAGGATCTTAAGCGGCCG
CTCGAGTCTAGAGGGCCCGTTTAAACCCGCTGATCAGCCTCGACTGTGCCTTCTAGTTGCCAGCCATCTG
TTGTTTGCCCCTCCCCCGTGCCTTCCTTGACCCTGGAAGGTGCCACTCCCACTGTCCTTTCCTAATAAAA
TGAGGAAATTGCATCGCATTGTCTGAGTAGGTGTCATTCTATTCTGGGGGGTGGGGTGGGGCAGGACAGC
AAGGGGGAGGATTGGGAAGTCAATAGCAGGCATGCTGGGGATGCGGTGGGCTCTATGGCTTCTGAGGCGG
AAAGAACCAGCTGGGGCTCTAGGGGGTATCCCC
[124 nt withheld, positions 1644-1767]
C
[91 nt withheld, positions 1769-1859]
A
[49 nt withheld, positions 1861-1909]
CCTTTGACGTTGGAGTCCACGTTCTTT
[37 nt withheld, positions 1937-1973]
ACCCTATCTCGGTCTATTCTTTTGATTTATAAGGGATTTTGCCGATTTCGGCCTATTGGTTAAAAAATGA
GCTGATTTAACAAAAATTTAACGCGAATTAATTCTGTGGAATGTGTGTCAGTTAGGCTCAATTAGTCAGC
AACCATAGTCCCGCCCCTAACTCCGCCCATCCCGCCCCTAACTCCGCCCAGTTCCGCCCATTCTCCGCCC
CATGGCTGACTAATTTTTTTTATTTATGCAGAGGCCGAGGCCGCCTCTGCCTCTGAGCTATTCCAGAAGT
AGTGAGGAGGCTTTTTTGGAGGCCTAGGCTTTTGCAAAAAGCTCCCGGGAGCTTGTATATCCATTTTCGG
AGGTTGGGCTTCGGAATCGTTTTCCGGGACGCCGGCTGGATGATCCTCCAGCGCGGGGATCTCATGCTGG
AGTTCTTCGCCCACCCCAACTTGTTTATTGCAGCTTATAATGGTTACAAATAAAGCAATAGCATCACAAA
TTTCACAAATAAAGCATTTTTTTCACTGCATTCTAGTTGTGGTTTGTCCAAACTCATCAATGTATCTTAT
CATGTCTGTATACCGTCGACCTCTAGCTAGAGCTTGGCGTAATCATGGTCATAGCTGTTTCCTGTGTGAA
ATTGTTATCCGCTCACAATTCCACACAACATACGAGCCGGAAGCATAAAGTGTAAAGCCTGGGGTGCCTA
ATGAGTGAGCTAACTCACATTAATTGCGTTGCGCTCACTGCCCGCTTTCCAGTCGGGAAACCTGTCGTGC
CAGCTGCATTAATGAATCGGCCAACGCGCGGGGAGAGGCGGTTTGCGTATTGGGCGCTCTTCCGCTTCCT
CGCTCACTGACTCGCTGCGCTCGGTCGTTCGGCTGCGGCGAGCGGTATCAGCTCACTCAAAGGCGGTAAT
ACGGTTATCCACAGAATCAGGGGATAACGCAGGAAAGAACATGTGAGCAAAAGGCCAGCAAAAGGCCAGG
AACCGTAAAAAGGCCGCGTTGCTGGCGTTTTTCCATAGGCTCCGCCCCCCTGACGAGCATCACAAAAATC
GACGCTCAAGTCAGAGGTGGCGAAACCCGACAGGACTATAAAGATACCAGGCGTTTCCCCCTGGAAGCTC
CCTCGTGCGCTCTCCTGTTCCGACCCTGCCGCTTACCGGATACCTGTCCGCCTTTCTCCCTTCGGGAAGC
GTGGCGCTTTCTCATAGCTCACGCTGTAGGTATCTCAGTTCGGTGTAGGTCGTTCGCTCCAAGCTGGGCT
GTGTGCACGAACCCCCCGTTCAGCCCGACCGCTGCGCCTTATCCGGTAACTATCGTCTTGAGTCCAACCC
GGTAAGACACGACTTATCGCCACTGGCAGCAGCCACTGGTAACAGGATTAGCAGAGCGAGGTATGTAGGC
GGTGCTACAGAGTTCTTGAAGTGGTGGCCTAACTACGGCTACACTAGAAGAACAGTATTTGGTATCTGCG
CTCTGCTGAAGCCAGTTACCTTCGGAAAAAGAGTTGGTAGCTCTTGATCCGGCAAACAAACCACCGCTGG
TAGCGGTGGTTTTTTTGTTTGCAAGCAGCAGATTACGCGCAGAAAAAAAGGATCTCAAGAAGATCCTTTG
ATCTTTTCTACGGGGTCTGACGCTCAGTGGAACGAAAACTCACGTTAAGGGATTTTGGTCATGAGATTAT
CAAAAAGGATCTTCACCTAGATCCTTTTAAATTAAAAATGAAGTTTTAAATCAATCTAAAGTATATATGA
GTAAACTTGGTCTGACAGTTACCAATGCTTAATCAGTGAGGCACCTATCTCAGCGATCTGTCTATTTCGT
TCATCCATAGTTGCCTGACTCCCCGTCGTGTAGATAACTACGATACGGGAGGGCTTACCATCTGGCCCCA
GTGCTGCAATGATACCGCGAGATCCACGCTCACCGGCTCCAGATTTATCAGCAATAAACCAGCCAGCCGG
AAGGGCCGAGCGCAGAAGTGGTCCTGCAACTTTATCCGCCTCCATCCAGTCTATTAATTGTTGCCGGGAA
GCTAGAGTAAGTAGTTCGCCAGTTAATAGTTTGCGCAACGTTGTTGCCATTGCTACAGGCATCGTGGTGT
CACGCTCGTCGTTTGGTATGGCTTCATTCAGCTCCGGTTCCCAACGATCAAGGCGAGTTACATGATCCCC
CATGTTGTGCAAAAAAGCGGTTAGCTCCTTCGGTCCTCCGATCGTTGTCAGAAGTAAGTTGGCCGCAGTG
TTATCACTCATGGTTATGGCAGCACTGCATAATTCTCTTACTGTCATGCCATCCGTAAGATGCTTTTCTG
TGACTGGTGAGTACTCAACCAAGTCATTCTGAGAATAGTGTATGCGGCGACCGAGTTGCTCTTGCCCGGC
GTCAATACGGGATAATACCGCGCCACATAGCAGAACTTTAAAAGTGCTCATCATTGGAAAACGTTCTTCG
GGGCGAAAACTCTCAAGGATCTTACCGCTGTTGAGATCCAGTTCGATGTAACCCACTCGTGCACCCAACT
GATCTTCAGCATCTTTTACTTTCACCAGCGTTTCTGGGTGAGCAAAAACAGGAAGGCAAAATGCCGCAAA
AAAGGGAATAAGGGCGACACGGAAATGTTGAATACTCATACTCTTCCTTTTTCAATATTATTGAAGCATT
TATCAGGGTTATTGTCTCATGAGCGGATACATATTTGAATGTATTTAGAAAAATAAACAAATAGGGGTTC
CGCGCACATTTCCCCGAAAAGTGCCACCTGACGTC
Features (pLannotate 1.2.2; 20 found; start..end, strand, type, name):
     28..80      -  misc_feature   bom (fragment): basis of mobility region from pBR322
    235..614     +  enhancer       CMV enhancer: human cytomegalovirus immediate early enhancer
    615..818     +  promoter       CMV promoter: human cytomegalovirus (CMV) immediate early promoter
    814..847     +  LTR            5' LTR (truncated) (fragment): truncated 5' long terminal repeat (LTR) from HIV-1
    863..881     +  promoter       T7 promoter: promoter for bacteriophage T7 RNA polymerase
    952..975     +  CDS            3xFLAG (fragment): three tandem FLAG® epitope tags
   1374..1485    +  polyA_signal   bGH poly(A) signal: bovine growth hormone polyadenylation signal
   1602..1623    +  promoter       SV40 promoter (fragment): SV40 enhancer and early promoter
   1644..2072    +  rep_origin     f1 ori (sequence partly withheld): f1 bacteriophage origin of replication; arrow indicates direction of (+) strand synthesis
   2077..2099    +  promoter       SV40 promoter (fragment): SV40 enhancer and early promoter
   2100..2291    +  promoter       SV40 promoter: SV40 early promoter
   2318..2416    +  CDS            ble (fragment): BLE_KLEPN - Experimental evidence at protein level: Swiss-Prot protein existence level 1. Binding protein with a strong affinity to the bleomycin family of antibiotics. Binds to CL990; an antimitotic-antibiotic compound. From Klebsiella pneumoniae.
   2411..2532    +  polyA_signal   SV40 poly(A) signal: SV40 polyadenylation signal
   2605..2621    -  protein_bind   lac operator: The lac repressor binds to the lac operator to inhibit transcription in E. coli. This inhibition can be relieved by adding lactose or isopropyl-β-D-thiogalactopyranoside (IPTG). lac repressor encoded by lacI
   2629..2659    -  promoter       lac promoter: promoter for the E. coli lac operon
   2674..2695    -  protein_bind   CAP binding site: CAP binding activates transcription in the presence of cAMP. E. coli catabolite activator protein
   2708..2800    -  CDS            lacI (fragment): lac repressor; lacI; The lac repressor binds to the lac operator to inhibit transcription in E. coli. This inhibition can be relieved by adding lactose or isopropyl-β-D-thiogalactopyranoside (IPTG).
   2983..3571    -  rep_origin     ori: high-copy-number ColE1/pMB1/pBR322/pUC origin of replication
   3742..4602    -  CDS            AmpR: β-lactamase; bla; confers resistance to ampicillin, carbenicillin, and related antibiotics
   4603..4707    -  promoter       AmpR promoter: bla
