[The description below was written by a language model from this plasmid's Addgene catalogue record and pLannotate feature annotations shown in this document.]
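Description:
pPD698 ZF172i is a 4.7 kb mammalian expression plasmid built on pPD005, a pcDNA-derived backbone adapted for Golden Gate assembly, and intended for synthetic biology work in transfected mammalian cells. It is propagated in E. coli as a high-copy plasmid through a ColE1/pUC-type origin and selected with ampicillin via the β-lactamase gene and its native promoter. An f1 origin is also present, along with lac promoter/operator remnants that are carried over from the cloning backbone and have no stated role here.

The payload is ZF172i, a synthetic coding sequence placed between retained NheI and NotI sites and carrying an N-terminal 3xFLAG tag for antibody detection. The annotation software picked up only a fragment of the tag and did not annotate the rest of the open reading frame, which is expected for a synthetic insert. The name suggests a zinc-finger-based protein, but the record does not describe its domain composition or mode of action. Transcription is driven constitutively by the human CMV immediate-early enhancer and promoter and terminated by the bovine growth hormone polyadenylation signal. A T7 promoter lies just upstream of the insert, as is typical of pcDNA vectors.

Downstream, an SV40 early promoter and SV40 poly(A) signal flank only a short fragment of a bleomycin-resistance gene, so the plasmid appears to lack an intact mammalian selection marker and is best suited to transient transfection. The short HIV-1 LTR and lacI matches are probably incidental annotation hits. The stated use is constitutive expression of ZF172i as a component of engineered genetic systems.
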