Addgene plasmid #138791: pPD698 ZF172i
Purpose: Constitutive expression of ZF172i under the CMV promoter.
Depositing lab: Joshua Leonard. Depositing organization: Northwestern University.
Backbone
  Vector backbone: pPD005 pcDNA Golden Gate
  Vector type: Mammalian Expression, Synthetic Biology
Growth in bacteria
  Bacterial resistance: Ampicillin, 100 μg/mL
  Growth temperature: 37°C
  Growth strain: DH5alpha
  Copy number: High Copy
Gene/Insert
  Gene/Insert name: ZF172i
  Species: Synthetic
  Promoter: CMV
  Tag / fusion protein: 3xFlag (N terminal on insert)
  Cloning method: Restriction Enzyme; 5′ cloning site NheI (not destroyed); 3′ cloning site NotI (not destroyed)
  Sequencing primers: 5′ CGCAAATGGGCGGTAGGCGTG; 3′ TAGAAGGCACAGTCGAGG
Terms and licenses: Academic/Nonprofit Terms; Industry Terms: Not Available to Industry
Depositor comments: Leonard Lab plasmid reference number: L1328
How to cite: pPD698 ZF172i was a gift from Joshua Leonard (Addgene plasmid # 138791 ; http://n2t.net/addgene:138791 ; RRID:Addgene_138791)
