>Addgene plasmid #138791 | pPD698 ZF172i | depositor partial sequence | sequence record 268249 | ZF172i gene
ATGGATTATAAGGATCACGATGGCGACTACAAGGACCACGATATTGACTACAAAGACGATGACGATAAAA
TGGCTCCTAAGAAAAAGCGCAAAGTCGGTATCCATGGCGTTCCCGGATCCTCTGGCTCTTCAGGTACCGG
TGGAGCTAGACCCGGGGAGCGCCCCTTCCAGTGTCGCATTTGCATGCGGAACTTTTCGATGAAAAATACT
TTGACTAGACATACCCGTACTCATACCGGTGAAAAACCGTTTCAGTGTCGGATCTGTATGCGAAATTTCT
CCAGACAAGAACATTTGGTTAGACATCTACGTACGCACACCGGCGAGAAGCCATTCCAATGCCGAATATG
CATGCGCAACTTCAGTCAAAAACCACATTTGTCAAGACACCTAAAAACCCACCTGAGAGGATCTTAA
